>Addgene plasmid #234135 | Fyv6-NFLAG del134-173 | addgene full sequence | sequence record 466521 | Addgene NGS Result
TCGCGCGTTTCGGTGATGACGGTGAAAACCTCTGACACATGCAGCTCCCGGAGACGGTCACAGCTTGTCT
GTAAGCGGATGCCGGGAGCAGACAAGCCCGTCAGGGCGCGTCAGCGGGTGTTGGCGGGTGTCGGGGCTGG
CTTAACTATGCGGCATCAGAGCAGATTGTACTGAGAGTGCACCATAGATCACGACATTACTATATATATA
ATATAGGAAGCATTTAATAGAACAGCATCGTAATATATGTGTACTTTGCAGTTATGACGCCAGATGGCAG
TAGTGGAAGATATTCTTTATTGAAAAATAGCTTGTCACCTTACGTACAATCTTGATCCGGAGCTTTTCTT
TTTTTGCCGATTAAGAATTAATTCGGTCGAAAAAAGAAAAGGAGAGGGCCAAGAGGGAGGGCATTGGTGA
CTATTGAGCACGTGAGTATACGTGATTAAGCACACAAAGGCAGCTTGGAGTATGTCTGTTATTAATTTCA
CAGGTAGTTCTGGTCCATTGGTGAAAGTTTGCGGCTTGCAGAGCACAGAGGCCGCAGAATGTGCTCTAGA
TTCCGATGCTGACTTGCTGGGTATTATATGTGTGCCCAATAGAAAGAGAACAATTGACCCGGTTATTGCA
AGGAAAATTTCAAGTCTTGTAAAAGCATATAAAAATAGTTCAGGCACTCCGAAATACTTGGTTGGCGTGT
TTCGTAATCAACCTAAGGAGGATGTTTTGGCTCTGGTCAATGATTACGGCATTGATATCGTCCAACTGCA
TGGAGATGAGTCGTGGCAAGAATACCAAGAGTTCCTCGGTTTGCCAGTTATTAAAAGACTCGTATTTCCA
AAAGACTGCAACATACTACTCAGTGCAGCTTCACAGAAACCTCATTCGTTTATTCCCTTGTTTGATTCAG
AAGCAGGTGGGACAGGTGAACTTTTGGATTGGAACTCGATTTCTGACTGGGTTGGAAGGCAAGAGAGCCC
CGAAAGCTTACATTTTATGTTAGCTGGTGGACTGACGCCAGAAAATGTTGGTGATGCGCTTAGATTAAAT
GGCGTTATTGGTGTTGATGTAAGCGGAGGTGTGGAGACAAATGGTGTAAAAGACTCTAACAAAATAGCAA
ATTTCGTCAAAAATGCTAAGAAATAGGTTATTACTGAGTAGTATTTATTTAAGTATTGTTTGTGCACTTG
CCGATCTATGCGGTGTGAAATACCGCACAGATGCGTAAGGAGAAAATACCGCATCAGGAAATTGTAAGCG
TTAATATTTTGTTAAAATTCGCGTTAAATTTTTGTTAAATCAGCTCATTTTTTAACCAATAGGCCGAAAT
CGGCAAAATCCCTTATAAATCAAAAGAATAGACCGAGATAGGGT
[37 nt withheld, positions 1375-1411]
AAAGAACGTGGACTCCAACGTCAAAGG
[49 nt withheld, positions 1439-1487]
T
[91 nt withheld, positions 1489-1579]
G
[124 nt withheld, positions 1581-1704]
CCATTCGCCATTCAGGCTGCGCAACTGTTGGGAAGGGCGATCGGTGCGGGCCTCTTCGCTATTACGCCAG
CTGGCGAAAGGGGGATGTGCTGCAAGGCGATTAAGTTGGGTAACGCCAGGGTTTTCCCAGTCACGACGTT
GTAAAACGACGGCCAGTGAGCGCGCGTAATACGACTCACTATAGGGCGAATTGGGTACCGGGCCCCCCCT
CGAGGTCGACTGGATCGAACACAGGACCTCCAGATGACTTGACCGAAGTTTTTCTTCAGTCTGGCGCTCT
CCCAACTGAGCTAAGTCCGCTTATTTTTCTGAAACCTTTTCCGCCTTTTTGTCGTCCCTAGGAATTACTT
TTGATGCACTGCCAATCTGAGGGAAAAATGACGTTTAAACGCACGAGAATGTGCAATTAGATGTAAGTCC
ATCGAAGCCTAGAGAAAGCGGTTCCAACAAAAGACTGTGGGCTCTGTTATATCATCATGGACTACAAAGA
CGATGACGACAAGATGTCATCTACCAGTGATAATAATGCTAATAGTGCAAGAGAGAAAAAACCACTGAAA
TTCGTGTCAGAAGGAGTTGGTAATGTAGAGGCCCAGAGGATACGAGAGCAAGTGGAGCAAAAAAAATATG
AAGCGGAATATAAAAGGAAAACCAGGAAGTCCCTGCGAGATCAGCTTAGGTCTAATGCTATTAGTAAACA
AAAACAATATAACGGTTTGGTGAGAGACCGTGAAAGTTTTACTAGGTTGAGTAAAGAGGACCTGGAATTT
TACCAGAAGAGCAAGAATGAGTTGCTAAAAAAGGAAAAAGAACTGAATAACTACTTAGACGTCAAGGCAA
TCAATTTTGAAAAGAAAAAAAAAGCATTACTAATGGAGAACGATTCTACTACTAATACAGAATGATGTGA
TGGCCTACACACTTCGTCACAACTAGAGCTTTATGCCAAGATTAAACTTCAAGTTATATAAATTATGTAA
ACATTGGACATACAAAACTCGGAAACTCTTTTTCTATTCATCTTCCCTTCTCGTACGTGCCCACGGAAGC
AATAAAAAGAACCGAAATAACCAACACCCGTAACGTCAAAGCATTCATGCTTAGAATGGAAACCATTTCG
TGGAATGAAATGGCAAATTGATCACATTGATTGCTCGTTCCACGCGGCCGCCACCGCGGTGGAGCTCCAG
CTTTTGTTCCCTTTAGTGAGGGTTAATTGCGCGCTTGGCGTAATCATGGTCATAGCTGTTTCCTGTGTGA
AATTGTTATCCGCTCACAATTCCACACAACATACGAGCCGGAAGCATAAAGTGTAAAGCCTGGGGTGCCT
AATGAGTGAGCTAACTCACATTAATTGCGTTGCGCTCACTGCCCGCTTTCCAGTCGGGAAACCTGTCGTG
CCAGCTGCATTAATGAATCGGCCAACGCGCGGGGAGAGGCGGTTTGCGTATTGGGCGCTCTTCCGCTTCC
TCGCTCACTGACTCGCTGCGCTCGGTCGTTCGGCTGCGGCGAGCGGTATCAGCTCACTCAAAGGCGGTAA
TACGGTTATCCACAGAATCAGGGGATAACGCAGGAAAGAACATGTGAGCAAAAGGCCAGCAAAAGGCCAG
GAACCGTAAAAAGGCCGCGTTGCTGGCGTTTTTCCATAGGCTCCGCCCCCCTGACGAGCATCACAAAAAT
CGACGCTCAAGTCAGAGGTGGCGAAACCCGACAGGACTATAAAGATACCAGGCGTTTCCCCCTGGAAGCT
CCCTCGTGCGCTCTCCTGTTCCGACCCTGCCGCTTACCGGATACCTGTCCGCCTTTCTCCCTTCGGGAAG
CGTGGCGCTTTCTCATAGCTCACGCTGTAGGTATCTCAGTTCGGTGTAGGTCGTTCGCTCCAAGCTGGGC
TGTGTGCACGAACCCCCCGTTCAGCCCGACCGCTGCGCCTTATCCGGTAACTATCGTCTTGAGTCCAACC
CGGTAAGACACGACTTATCGCCACTGGCAGCAGCCACTGGTAACAGGATTAGCAGAGCGAGGTATGTAGG
CGGTGCTACAGAGTTCTTGAAGTGGTGGCCTAACTACGGCTACACTAGAAGAACAGTATTTGGTATCTGC
GCTCTGCTGAAGCCAGTTACCTTCGGAAAAAGAGTTGGTAGCTCTTGATCCGGCAAACAAACCACCGCTG
GTAGCGGTGGTTTTTTTGTTTGCAAGCAGCAGATTACGCGCAGAAAAAAAGGATCTCAAGAAGATCCTTT
GATCTTTTCTACGGGGTCTGACGCTCAGTGGAACGAAAACTCACGTTAAGGGATTTTGGTCATGAGATTA
TCAAAAAGGATCTTCACCTAGATCCTTTTAAATTAAAAATGAAGTTTTAAATCAATCTAAAGTATATATG
AGTAAACTTGGTCTGACAGTTACCAATGCTTAATCAGTGAGGCACCTATCTCAGCGATCTGTCTATTTCG
TTCATCCATAGTTGCCTGACTCCCCGTCGTGTAGATAACTACGATACGGGAGGGCTTACCATCTGGCCCC
AGTGCTGCAATGATACCGCGAGACCCACGCTCACCGGCTCCAGATTTATCAGCAATAAACCAGCCAGCCG
GAAGGGCCGAGCGCAGAAGTGGTCCTGCAACTTTATCCGCCTCCATCCAGTCTATTAATTGTTGCCGGGA
AGCTAGAGTAAGTAGTTCGCCAGTTAATAGTTTGCGCAACGTTGTTGCCATTGCTACAGGCATCGTGGTG
TCACGCTCGTCGTTTGGTATGGCTTCATTCAGCTCCGGTTCCCAACGATCAAGGCGAGTTACATGATCCC
CCATGTTGTGCAAAAAAGCGGTTAGCTCCTTCGGTCCTCCGATCGTTGTCAGAAGTAAGTTGGCCGCAGT
GTTATCACTCATGGTTATGGCAGCACTGCATAATTCTCTTACTGTCATGCCATCCGTAAGATGCTTTTCT
GTGACTGGTGAGTACTCAACCAAGTCATTCTGAGAATAGTGTATGCGGCGACCGAGTTGCTCTTGCCCGG
CGTCAATACGGGATAATACCGCGCCACATAGCAGAACTTTAAAAGTGCTCATCATTGGAAAACGTTCTTC
GGGGCGAAAACTCTCAAGGATCTTACCGCTGTTGAGATCCAGTTCGATGTAACCCACTCGTGCACCCAAC
TGATCTTCAGCATCTTTTACTTTCACCAGCGTTTCTGGGTGAGCAAAAACAGGAAGGCAAAATGCCGCAA
AAAAGGGAATAAGGGCGACACGGAAATGTTGAATACTCATACTCTTCCTTTTTCAATATTATTGAAGCAT
TTATCAGGGTTATTGTCTCATGAGCGGATACATATTTGAATGTATTTAGAAAAATAAACAAATAGGGGTT
CCGCGCACATTTCCCCGAAAAGTGCCACCTGGGTCCTTTTCATCACGTGCTATAAAAATAATTATAATTT
AAATTTTTTAATATAAATATATAAATTAAAAATAGAAAGTAAAAAAAGAAATTAAAGAAAAAATAGTTTT
TGTTTTCCGAAGATGTAAAAGACTCTAGGGGGATCGCCAACAAATACTACCTTTTATCTTGCTCTTCCTG
CTCTCAGGTATTAATGCCGAATTGTTTCATCTTGTCTGTGTAGAAGACCACACACGAAAATCCTGTGATT
TTACATTTTACTTATCGTTAATCGAATGTATATCTATTTAATCTGCTTTTCTTGTCTAATAAATATATAT
GTAAAGTACGCTTTTTGTTGAAATTTTTTAAACCTTTGTTTATTTTTTTTTCTTCATTCCGTAACTCTTC
TACCTTCTTTATTTACTTTCTAAAATCCAAATACAAAACATAAAAATAAATAAACACAGAGTAAATTCCC
AAATTATTCCATCATTAAAAGATACGAGGCGCGTGTAAGTTACAGGCAAGCGATCCGTCTAAGAAACCAT
TATTATCATGACATTAACCTATAAAAATAGGCGTATCACGAGGCCCTTTCGTC
Features (pLannotate 1.2.2; 21 found; start..end, strand, type, name):
    137..186     +  misc_feature   bom (fragment): basis of mobility region from pBR322
    324..471     +  promoter       TRP1 promoter: S. cerevisiae TRP1
    472..1146    +  CDS            TRP1: phosphoribosylanthranilate isomerase, required for tryptophan biosynthesis; S. cerevisiae TRP1; yeast auxotrophic marker
   1197..1248    +  misc_feature   bom (fragment): basis of mobility region from pBR322
   1276..1704    -  rep_origin     f1 ori (sequence partly withheld): f1 bacteriophage origin of replication; arrow indicates direction of (+) strand synthesis
   1708..1863    -  CDS            lacZα (fragment): LacZα fragment of β-galactosidase; lacZ fragment
   1871..1889    +  promoter       T7 promoter: promoter for bacteriophage T7 RNA polymerase
   1898..1924    -  misc_feature   MCS (fragment): pBluescript multiple cloning site
   2183..2203    +  CDS            3xFLAG (fragment): three tandem FLAG® epitope tags
   2208..2606    +  CDS            FYV6 (fragment): FYV6_YEAST - Experimental evidence at protein level: Swiss-Prot protein existence level 1. Involved in telomere length regulation and required for survival upon exposure to K1 killer toxin. Promotes fully efficient non-homologous end-joining (NHEJ) by a mechanism activated in postdiauxic/stationary phase. From Saccharomyces cerevisiae (strain ATCC 204508 / S288c) (Baker's yeast).
   2868..2891    -  misc_feature   MCS (fragment): pBluescript multiple cloning site
   2904..2922    -  promoter       T3 promoter: promoter for bacteriophage T3 RNA polymerase
   2967..2983    -  protein_bind   lac operator: The lac repressor binds to the lac operator to inhibit transcription in E. coli. This inhibition can be relieved by adding lactose or isopropyl-β-D-thiogalactopyranoside (IPTG). lac repressor encoded by lacI
   2991..3021    -  promoter       lac promoter: promoter for the E. coli lac operon
   3036..3057    -  protein_bind   CAP binding site: CAP binding activates transcription in the presence of cAMP. E. coli catabolite activator protein
   3070..3162    -  CDS            lacI (fragment): lac repressor; lacI; The lac repressor binds to the lac operator to inhibit transcription in E. coli. This inhibition can be relieved by adding lactose or isopropyl-β-D-thiogalactopyranoside (IPTG).
   3345..3933    -  rep_origin     ori: high-copy-number ColE1/pMB1/pBR322/pUC origin of replication
   4104..4964    -  CDS            AmpR: β-lactamase; bla; confers resistance to ampicillin, carbenicillin, and related antibiotics
   4965..5069    -  promoter       AmpR promoter: bla
   5106..5609    +  misc_feature   CEN/ARS: S. cerevisiae CEN6 centromere fused to an autonomously replicating sequence
   5677..35      +  CDS            rop (fragment) (across the origin): Rop protein, which maintains plasmids at low copy number; rop
