[The description below was written by a language model from this plasmid's Addgene catalogue record and pLannotate feature annotations shown in this document.]
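Description:
Fyv6-NFLAG del134-173 is a yeast expression plasmid built on pRS414, a centromeric E. coli–S. cerevisiae shuttle vector. In yeast it is maintained through the CEN6/ARS element, which gives stable, low-copy segregation, and is selected by the TRP1 auxotrophic marker (with its own promoter) in trp1 strains. In bacteria it replicates from a high-copy ColE1/pUC-type origin and is selected with ampicillin through the AmpR (β-lactamase) cassette. The backbone also retains the usual pBluescript-derived elements: an f1 origin, a lacZα fragment with the lac promoter and operator, and T7 and T3 promoters flanking the remnants of the multiple cloning site in which the insert sits.

The payload is the S. cerevisiae FYV6 gene encoding a protein with a FLAG epitope at its N-terminus and lacking amino acids 134–173, which the record describes as a C-terminal truncation. The feature table is consistent with this: a short FLAG-matching segment lies immediately upstream of a partial FYV6 coding sequence of about 400 nt, corresponding to roughly the first 133 residues. A few hundred bases of unannotated sequence lie on either side of the tagged open reading frame within the cloning site. These may carry the yeast promoter and terminator, but the record does not state which promoter drives expression, and the cloning method is listed as unknown.

The annotation describes Fyv6 as involved in telomere length regulation, K1 killer toxin survival and efficient non-homologous end-joining. The construct is suited to expressing a detectable, truncated Fyv6 variant in yeast, for example to test the contribution of the C-terminal region to protein function, with the FLAG tag allowing immunodetection or pull-down.
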