Addgene plasmid #234135: Fyv6-NFLAG del134-173
Purpose: Amino acids 134-173 deleted in Fyv6 with FLAG epitope tag at N-terminus
Depositing lab: Aaron Hoskins. Depositing organization: University of Wisconsin, Madison.
Backbone
  Vector backbone: pRS414
  Vector type: Yeast Expression
  Selectable markers: TRP1
Growth in bacteria
  Bacterial resistance: Ampicillin, 100 μg/mL
  Growth temperature: 37°C
  Growth strain: DH5alpha
  Copy number: High Copy
Gene/Insert
  Gene/Insert name: Fyv6
  Species: S. cerevisiae (budding yeast)
  Mutation: C-terminus truncation
  Cloning method: Unknown
Terms and licenses: Academic/Nonprofit Terms; Industry Terms: Not Available to Industry
How to cite: Fyv6-NFLAG del134-173 was a gift from Aaron Hoskins (Addgene plasmid # 234135 ; http://n2t.net/addgene:234135 ; RRID:Addgene_234135)
